LOCUS       Exported 4068 bp ds-DNA circular SYN 12-MAY-2021
DEFINITION  Gateway entry clone with codon-optimized ORF sequence for subcloning
            into custom expression vectors.
ACCESSION   .
VERSION     .
KEYWORDS    pDONR221_SLC38A2
SOURCE      synthetic DNA construct
  ORGANISM  synthetic DNA construct
REFERENCE   1 (bases 1 to 4068)
  TITLE     RESOLUTE consortium SLC collection
REFERENCE   2 (bases 1 to 4068)
  AUTHORS   .
  TITLE     Direct Submission
  JOURNAL   Exported May 12, 2021 from SnapGene Server 1.1.58
            http://www.snapgene.com
FEATURES             Location/Qualifiers
     source          1..4068
                     /organism="synthetic DNA construct"
                     /mol_type="other DNA"
     primer_bind     92..109
                     /label=L4440
                     /note="L4440 vector, forward primer"
     terminator      268..295
                     /label=rrnB T2 terminator
                     /note="transcription terminator T2 from the E. coli rrnB
                     gene"
     terminator      387..473
                     /gene="Escherichia coli rrnB"
                     /label=rrnB T1 terminator
                     /note="transcription terminator T1 from the E. coli rrnB
                     gene"
     primer_bind     522..544
                     /label=M13/pUC Forward
                     /note="In lacZ gene"
     primer_bind     536..553
                     /label=M13 Forward
                     /note="In lacZ gene. Also called M13-F20 or M13 (-21)
                     Forward"
     primer_bind     537..553
                     /label=M13 fwd
                     /note="common sequencing primer, one of multiple similar
                     variants"
     protein_bind    569..668
                     /gene="mutant version of attL"
                     /label=attL1
                     /bound_moiety="LR Clonase(TM)"
                     /note="recombination site for the Gateway(R) LR reaction"
     protein_bind    complement(2193..2292)
                     /gene="mutant version of attL"
                     /label=attL2
                     /bound_moiety="LR Clonase(TM)"
                     /note="recombination site for the Gateway(R) LR reaction"
     primer_bind     complement(2309..2328)
                     /label=T7
                     /note="T7 promoter, forward primer"
     promoter        complement(2310..2328)
                     /label=T7 promoter
                     /note="promoter for bacteriophage T7 RNA polymerase"
     primer_bind     complement(2333..2349)
                     /label=M13 rev
                     /note="common sequencing primer, one of multiple similar
                     variants"
     primer_bind     complement(2333..2349)
                     /label=M13 Reverse
                     /note="In lacZ gene. Also called M13-rev"
     primer_bind     complement(2451..2470)
                     /label=pENTR-R
                     /note="pENTR vectors, reverse primer"
     CDS             2462..3271
                     /codon_start=1
                     /gene="aph(3')-Ia"
                     /product="aminoglycoside phosphotransferase"
                     /label=KanR
                     /note="confers resistance to kanamycin in bacteria or G418
                     (Geneticin(R)) in eukaryotes"
                     /translation="MSHIQRETSRPRLNSNMDADLYGYKWARDNVGQSGATIYRLYGKP
                     DAPELFLKHGKGSVANDVTDEMVRLNWLTEFMPLPTIKHFIRTPDDAWLLTTAIPGKTA
                     FQVLEEYPDSGENIVDALAVFLRRLHSIPVCNCPFNSDRVFRLAQAQSRMNNGLVDASD
                     FDDERNGWPVEQVWKEMHKLLPFSPDSVVTHGDFSLDNLIFDEGKLIGCIDVGRVGIAD
                     RYQDLAILWNCLGEFSPSLQKRLFQKYGIDNPDMNKLQFHLMLDEFF"
     primer_bind     complement(2529..2548)
                     /label=Kan-R
                     /note="Kanamycin resistance gene, reverse primer"
     rep_origin      3418..4006
                     /direction=RIGHT
                     /label=ori
                     /note="high-copy-number ColE1/pMB1/pBR322/pUC origin of
                     replication"
     primer_bind     3907..3926
                     /label=pBR322ori-F
                     /note="pBR322 origin, forward primer"
ORIGIN
        1 ctttcctgcg ttatcccctg attctgtgga taaccgtatt accgcctttg agtgagctga
       61 taccgctcgc cgcagccgaa cgaccgagcg cagcgagtca gtgagcgagg aagcggaaga
      121 gcgcccaata cgcaaaccgc ctctccccgc gcgttggccg attcattaat gcagctggca
      181 cgacaggttt cccgactgga aagcgggcag tgagcgcaac gcaattaata cgcgtaccgc
      241 tagccaggaa gagtttgtag aaacgcaaaa aggccatccg tcaggatggc cttctgctta
      301 gtttgatgcc tggcagttta tggcgggcgt cctgcccgcc accctccggg ccgttgcttc
      361 acaacgttca aatccgctcc cggcggattt gtcctactca ggagagcgtt caccgacaaa
      421 caacagataa aacgaaaggc ccagtcttcc gactgagcct ttcgttttat ttgatgcctg
      481 gcagttccct actctcgcgt taacgctagc atggatgttt tcccagtcac gacgttgtaa
      541 aacgacggcc agtcttaagc tcgggcccca aataatgatt ttattttgac tgatagtgac
      601 ctgttcgttg caacacattg atgagcaatg cttttttata atgccaactt tgtacaaaaa
      661 agcaggctcc accatgaaga aggccgagat gggccggttc tctatcagcc ctgacgagga
      721 tagctcctct tacagctcca actccgactt taattactct tatcccacca agcaggccgc
      781 cctgaagtcc cactatgccg acgtggatcc tgagaaccag aatttcctgc tggagagcaa
      841 cctgggcaag aagaagtacg agacagagtt tcacccaggc accacaagct tcggcatgtc
      901 cgtgtttaac ctgtctaatg caatcgtggg aagcggaatc ctgggactgt cctatgccat
      961 ggccaacacc ggcatcgccc tgttcatcat cctgctgaca ttcgtgagca tcttttccct
     1021 gtactctgtg cacctgctgc tgaagaccgc caatgaggga ggaagcctgc tgtacgagca
     1081 gctgggctat aaggccttcg gcctggtggg caagctggca gcatccggct ctatcacaat
     1141 gcagaacatc ggcgccatgt ctagctacct gtttatcgtg aagtatgagc tgccactggt
     1201 catccaggcc ctgaccaata tcgaggataa gacaggcctg tggtacctga acggcaatta
     1261 tctggtgctg ctggtgtctc tggtggtcat cctgcccctg agcctgttca gaaatctggg
     1321 ctacctgggc tataccagcg gcctgtccct gctgtgcatg gtgttctttc tgatcgtggt
     1381 catctgcaag aagtttcagg tgccatgtcc tgtggaggcc gccctgatca tcaacgagac
     1441 aatcaatacc acactgaccc agcctacagc cctggtgcca gccctgtccc acaacgtgac
     1501 cgagaatgac tcttgcagac ctcactactt catctttaac tctcagacag tgtatgccgt
     1561 gccaatcctg atcttcagct tcgtgtgcca cccagccgtg ctgcccatct acgaggagct
     1621 gaaggatagg tcccggagaa ggatgatgaa cgtgagcaag atcagcttct ttgccatgtt
     1681 cctgatgtat ctgctggccg ccctgttcgg ctacctgacc ttttatgagc acgtggagag
     1741 cgagctgctg cacacctact cctctatcct gggcacagac atcctgctgc tgatcgtgcg
     1801 cctggccgtg ctgatggcag tgaccctgac agtgcccgtg gtcatcttcc ctatccgcag
     1861 ctccgtgacc cacctgctgt gcgcctctaa ggactttagc tggtggcggc acagcctgat
     1921 caccgtgtcc atcctggcct tcacaaacct gctggtcatc tttgtgccca caatccggga
     1981 tatcttcggc tttatcggcg cctccgccgc ctctatgctg atcttcatcc tgccatccgc
     2041 cttttacatc aagctggtga agaaggagcc catgaagtct gtgcagaaga tcggcgccct
     2101 gttctttctg ctgagcggcg tgctggtcat gaccggctcc atggccctga tcgtgctgga
     2161 ttgggtgcac aatgcccctg gcggcggcca cgacccagct ttcttgtaca aagttggcat
     2221 tataagaaag cattgcttat caatttgttg caacgaacag gtcactatca gtcaaaataa
     2281 aatcattatt tgccatccag ctgatatccc ctatagtgag tcgtattaca tggtcatagc
     2341 tgtttcctgg cagctctggc ccgtgtctca aaatctctga tgttacattg cacaagataa
     2401 aaatatatca tcatgaacaa taaaactgtc tgcttacata aacagtaata caaggggtgt
     2461 tatgagccat attcaacggg aaacgtcgag gccgcgatta aattccaaca tggatgctga
     2521 tttatatggg tataaatggg ctcgcgataa tgtcgggcaa tcaggtgcga caatctatcg
     2581 cttgtatggg aagcccgatg cgccagagtt gtttctgaaa catggcaaag gtagcgttgc
     2641 caatgatgtt acagatgaga tggtcagact aaactggctg acggaattta tgcctcttcc
     2701 gaccatcaag cattttatcc gtactcctga tgatgcatgg ttactcacca ctgcgatccc
     2761 cggaaaaaca gcattccagg tattagaaga atatcctgat tcaggtgaaa atattgttga
     2821 tgcgctggca gtgttcctgc gccggttgca ttcgattcct gtttgtaatt gtccttttaa
     2881 cagcgatcgc gtatttcgtc tcgctcaggc gcaatcacga atgaataacg gtttggttga
     2941 tgcgagtgat tttgatgacg agcgtaatgg ctggcctgtt gaacaagtct ggaaagaaat
     3001 gcataaactt ttgccattct caccggattc agtcgtcact catggtgatt tctcacttga
     3061 taaccttatt tttgacgagg ggaaattaat aggttgtatt gatgttggac gagtcggaat
     3121 cgcagaccga taccaggatc ttgccatcct atggaactgc ctcggtgagt tttctccttc
     3181 attacagaaa cggctttttc aaaaatatgg tattgataat cctgatatga ataaattgca
     3241 gtttcatttg atgctcgatg agtttttcta atcagaattg gttaattggt tgtaacactg
     3301 gcagagcatt acgctgactt gacgggacgg cgcaagctca tgaccaaaat cccttaacgt
     3361 gagttacgcg tcgttccact gagcgtcaga ccccgtagaa aagatcaaag gatcttcttg
     3421 agatcctttt tttctgcgcg taatctgctg cttgcaaaca aaaaaaccac cgctaccagc
     3481 ggtggtttgt ttgccggatc aagagctacc aactcttttt ccgaaggtaa ctggcttcag
     3541 cagagcgcag ataccaaata ctgttcttct agtgtagccg tagttaggcc accacttcaa
     3601 gaactctgta gcaccgccta catacctcgc tctgctaatc ctgttaccag tggctgctgc
     3661 cagtggcgat aagtcgtgtc ttaccgggtt ggactcaaga cgatagttac cggataaggc
     3721 gcagcggtcg ggctgaacgg ggggttcgtg cacacagccc agcttggagc gaacgaccta
     3781 caccgaactg agatacctac agcgtgagct atgagaaagc gccacgcttc ccgaagggag
     3841 aaaggcggac aggtatccgg taagcggcag ggtcggaaca ggagagcgca cgagggagct
     3901 tccaggggga aacgcctggt atctttatag tcctgtcggg tttcgccacc tctgacttga
     3961 gcgtcgattt ttgtgatgct cgtcaggggg gcggagccta tggaaaaacg ccagcaacgc
     4021 ggccttttta cggttcctgg ccttttgctg gccttttgct cacatgtt
//
