[The description below was written by a language model from this plasmid's Addgene catalogue record and the feature table of its GenBank file.]
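Description:
pDONR221_SLC38A2 is a Gateway entry clone built on the pDONR221 backbone, carrying a codon-optimized open reading frame for human SLC38A2 (also known as SNAT2, SAT2 or ATA2), a member of the solute carrier family. The circular plasmid is 4068 bp, of which the insert accounts for about 1.5 kb. It is maintained in E. coli through a high-copy ColE1/pUC-type origin of replication and selected with kanamycin via the aph(3')-Ia aminoglycoside phosphotransferase gene.

The ORF itself is not annotated as a feature in the sequence record, but its position is defined by the flanking attL1 and attL2 sites, which bracket a gap matching the stated insert size. These attL sites are the substrates for the LR Clonase reaction, which moves the ORF directionally into any attR-containing destination vector. Although the catalogue lists the vector type as mammalian expression, no eukaryotic promoter or polyadenylation signal is annotated, so the plasmid is not an expression construct in its own right; expression elements, tags and selection markers for the target host are supplied by the chosen destination vector. The record does not say whether the ORF retains a stop codon. Upstream of attL1, the rrnB T1 and T2 terminators insulate the insert from read-through transcription originating in the backbone. A T7 promoter lies just outside attL2, oriented toward the insert. M13 forward and reverse primer sites flank the cassette for sequence verification. The clone belongs to a consortium-wide collection of SLC transporter ORFs intended for subcloning into custom expression vectors for transporter research and drug discovery.
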