Addgene plasmid #132059: pDONR221_SLC38A2
Purpose: Gateway entry clone with codon-optimized ORF sequence for subcloning into custom expression vectors
Depositing lab: RESOLUTE Consortium & Giulio Superti-Furga. Depositing organization: CeMM Research Center for Molecular Medicine. Publication: The RESOLUTE consortium: unlocking SLC transporters for drug discovery. Superti-Furga G, Lackner D, Wiedmer T, Ingles-Prieto A, Barbosa B, Girardi E, Goldmann U, Gurtl B, Klavins K, Klimek C, Lindinger S, Lineiro-Retes E, Muller AC, Onstein S, Redinger G, Reil D, Sedlyarov V, Wolf G, Crawford M, Everley R, ... Steppan CM. Nat Rev Drug Discov. 2020 Jul;19(7):429-430. doi: 10.1038/d41573-020-00056-6. PubMed 32265506.
Backbone
  Vector backbone: pDONR221
  Backbone manufacturer: Thermo Fisher Scientific
  Backbone size w/o insert (bp): 2550
  Vector type: Mammalian Expression
Growth in bacteria
  Bacterial resistance: Kanamycin, 50 μg/mL
  Growth temperature: 37°C
  Growth strain: Stbl3
  Copy number: High Copy
Gene/Insert
  Gene/Insert name: SLC38A2 (alt name: SAT2, ATA2, KIAA1382, SNAT2)
  Species: H. sapiens (human)
  Insert size (bp): 1518
  Entrez Gene: SLC38A2 (a.k.a. ATA2, PRO1068, SAT2, SNAT2)
  Cloning method: Gateway Cloning
  Sequencing primers: 5′ M13-fwd; 3′ M13-rev
Terms and licenses: Academic/Nonprofit Terms; Industry Terms
Depositor comments: For more information on the full Resolute plasmid collection, please see www.addgene.org/depositor-collections/re-solute/. Please provide your feedback on this plasmid to the RESOLUTE consortium by filling out their RESOLUTE repository feedback form: https://forms.office.com/Pages/ResponsePage.aspx?id=0e05yklzmkS7rjFGQL4N7z4feCLQvEJAmVcOCM_u885UN1JJRko0Ukg4TVQwNTZLOUxPQVJWT1NHUCQlQCN0PWcu
How to cite: pDONR221_SLC38A2 was a gift from RESOLUTE Consortium & Giulio Superti-Furga (Addgene plasmid # 132059 ; http://n2t.net/addgene:132059 ; RRID:Addgene_132059)
