>Addgene plasmid #132059 | pDONR221_SLC38A2 | depositor partial sequence | sequence record 253518 | Codon-optimized ORF of SLC38A2
ATGAAGAAGGCCGAGATGGGCCGGTTCTCTATCAGCCCTGACGAGGATAGCTCCTCTTACAGCTCCAACT
CCGACTTTAATTACTCTTATCCCACCAAGCAGGCCGCCCTGAAGTCCCACTATGCCGACGTGGATCCTGA
GAACCAGAATTTCCTGCTGGAGAGCAACCTGGGCAAGAAGAAGTACGAGACAGAGTTTCACCCAGGCACC
ACAAGCTTCGGCATGTCCGTGTTTAACCTGTCTAATGCAATCGTGGGAAGCGGAATCCTGGGACTGTCCT
ATGCCATGGCCAACACCGGCATCGCCCTGTTCATCATCCTGCTGACATTCGTGAGCATCTTTTCCCTGTA
CTCTGTGCACCTGCTGCTGAAGACCGCCAATGAGGGAGGAAGCCTGCTGTACGAGCAGCTGGGCTATAAG
GCCTTCGGCCTGGTGGGCAAGCTGGCAGCATCCGGCTCTATCACAATGCAGAACATCGGCGCCATGTCTA
GCTACCTGTTTATCGTGAAGTATGAGCTGCCACTGGTCATCCAGGCCCTGACCAATATCGAGGATAAGAC
AGGCCTGTGGTACCTGAACGGCAATTATCTGGTGCTGCTGGTGTCTCTGGTGGTCATCCTGCCCCTGAGC
CTGTTCAGAAATCTGGGCTACCTGGGCTATACCAGCGGCCTGTCCCTGCTGTGCATGGTGTTCTTTCTGA
TCGTGGTCATCTGCAAGAAGTTTCAGGTGCCATGTCCTGTGGAGGCCGCCCTGATCATCAACGAGACAAT
CAATACCACACTGACCCAGCCTACAGCCCTGGTGCCAGCCCTGTCCCACAACGTGACCGAGAATGACTCT
TGCAGACCTCACTACTTCATCTTTAACTCTCAGACAGTGTATGCCGTGCCAATCCTGATCTTCAGCTTCG
TGTGCCACCCAGCCGTGCTGCCCATCTACGAGGAGCTGAAGGATAGGTCCCGGAGAAGGATGATGAACGT
GAGCAAGATCAGCTTCTTTGCCATGTTCCTGATGTATCTGCTGGCCGCCCTGTTCGGCTACCTGACCTTT
TATGAGCACGTGGAGAGCGAGCTGCTGCACACCTACTCCTCTATCCTGGGCACAGACATCCTGCTGCTGA
TCGTGCGCCTGGCCGTGCTGATGGCAGTGACCCTGACAGTGCCCGTGGTCATCTTCCCTATCCGCAGCTC
CGTGACCCACCTGCTGTGCGCCTCTAAGGACTTTAGCTGGTGGCGGCACAGCCTGATCACCGTGTCCATC
CTGGCCTTCACAAACCTGCTGGTCATCTTTGTGCCCACAATCCGGGATATCTTCGGCTTTATCGGCGCCT
CCGCCGCCTCTATGCTGATCTTCATCCTGCCATCCGCCTTTTACATCAAGCTGGTGAAGAAGGAGCCCAT
GAAGTCTGTGCAGAAGATCGGCGCCCTGTTCTTTCTGCTGAGCGGCGTGCTGGTCATGACCGGCTCCATG
GCCCTGATCGTGCTGGATTGGGTGCACAATGCCCCTGGCGGCGGCCAC
